>Addgene plasmid #154009 | Lenti-AcGFP-Sec61-IRES-Blast | addgene full sequence | sequence record 306328 | Addgene NGS Result
CGTCGACGGATCGGGAGATCTCCCGATCCCCTATGGTGCACTCTCAGTACAATCTGCTCTGATGCCGCAT
AGTTAAGCCAGTATCTGCTCCCTGCTTGTGTGTTGGAGGTCGCTGAGTAGTGCGCGAGCAAAATTTAAGC
TACAACAAGGCAAGGCTTGACCGACAATTGCATGAAGAATCTGCTTAGGGTTAGGCGTTTTGCGCTGCTT
CGCGATGTACGGGCCAGATATACGCGTTGACATTGATTATTGACTAGTTATTAATAGTAATCAATTACGG
GGTCATTAGTTCATAGCCCATATATGGAGTTCCGCGTTACATAACTTACGGTAAATGGCCCGCCTGGCTG
ACCGCCCAACGACCCCCGCCCATTGACGTCAATAATGACGTATGTTCCCATAGTAACGCCAATAGGGACT
TTCCATTGACGTCAATGGGTGGAGTATTTACGGTAAACTGCCCACTTGGCAGTACATCAAGTGTATCATA
TGCCAAGTACGCCCCCTATTGACGTCAATGACGGTAAATGGCCCGCCTGGCATTATGCCCAGTACATGAC
CTTATGGGACTTTCCTACTTGGCAGTACATCTACGTATTAGTCATCGCTATTACCATGGTGATGCGGTTT
TGGCAGTACATCAATGGGCGTGGATAGCGGTTTGACTCACGGGGATTTCCAAGTCTCCACCCCATTGACG
TCAATGGGAGTTTGTTTTGGCACCAAAATCAACGGGACTTTCCAAAATGTCGTAACAACTCCGCCCCATT
GACGCAAATGGGCGGTAGGCGTGTACGGTGGGAGGTCTATATAAGCAGCGCGTTTTGCCTGTACTGGGTC
TCTCTGGTTAGACCAGATCTGAGCCTGGGAGCTCTCTGGCTAACTAGGGAACCCACTGCTTAAGCCTCAA
TAAAGCTTGCCTTGAGTGCTTCAAGTAGTGTGTGCCCGTCTGTTGTGTGACTCTGGTAACTAGAGATCCC
TCAGACCCTTTTAGTCAGTGTGGAAAATCTCTAGCAGTGGCGCCCGAACAGGGACTTGAAAGCGAAAGGG
AAACCAGAGGAGCTCTCTCGACGCAGGACTCGGCTTGCTGAAGCGCGCACGGCAAGAGGCGAGGGGCGGC
GACTGGTGAGTACGCCAAAAATTTTGACTAGCGGAGGCTAGAAGGAGAGAGATGGGTGCGAGAGCGTCAG
TATTAAGCGGGGGAGAATTAGATCGCGATGGGAAAAAATTCGGTTAAGGCCAGGGGGAAAGAAAAAATAT
AAATTAAAACATATAGTATGGGCAAGCAGGGAGCTAGAACGATTCGCAGTTAATCCTGGCCTGTTAGAAA
CATCAGAAGGCTGTAGACAAATACTGGGACAGCTACAACCATCCCTTCAGACAGGATCAGAAGAACTTAG
ATCATTATATAATACAGTAGCAACCCTCTATTGTGTGCATCAAAGGATAGAGATAAAAGACACCAAGGAA
GCTTTAGACAAGATAGAGGAAGAGCAAAACAAAAGTAAGACCACCGCACAGCAAGCGGCCGCTGATCTTC
AGACCTGGAGGAGGAGATATGAGGGACAATTGGAGAAGTGAATTATATAAATATAAAGTAGTAAAAATTG
AACCATTAGGAGTAGCACCCACCAAGGCAAAGAGAAGAGTGGTGCAGAGAGAAAAAAGAGCAGTGGGAAT
AGGAGCTTTGTTCCTTGGGTTCTTGGGAGCAGCAGGAAGCACTATGGGCGCAGCGTCAATGACGCTGACG
GTACAGGCCAGACAATTATTGTCTGGTATAGTGCAGCAGCAGAACAATTTGCTGAGGGCTATTGAGGCGC
AACAGCATCTGTTGCAACTCACAGTCTGGGGCATCAAGCAGCTCCAGGCAAGAATCCTGGCTGTGGAAAG
ATACCTAAAGGATCAACAGCTCCTGGGGATTTGGGGTTGCTCTGGAAAACTCATTTGCACCACTGCTGTG
CCTTGGAATGCTAGTTGGAGTAATAAATCTCTGGAACAGATTTGGAATCACACGACCTGGATGGAGTGGG
ACAGAGAAATTAACAATTACACAAGCTTAATACACTCCTTAATTGAAGAATCGCAAAACCAGCAAGAAAA
GAATGAACAAGAATTATTGGAATTAGATAAATGGGCAAGTTTGTGGAATTGGTTTAACATAACAAATTGG
CTGTGGTATATAAAATTATTCATAATGATAGTAGGAGGCTTGGTAGGTTTAAGAATAGTTTTTGCTGTAC
TTTCTATAGTGAATAGAGTTAGGCAGGGATATTCACCATTATCGTTTCAGACCCACCTCCCAACCCCGAG
GGGACCCGACAGGCCCGAAGGAATAGAAGAAGAAGGTGGAGAGAGAGACAGAGACAGATCCATTCGATTA
GTGAACGGATCGGCACTGCGTGCGCCAATTCTGCAGACAAATGGCAGTATTCATCCACAATTTTAAAAGA
AAAGGGGGGATTGGGGGGTACAGTGCAGGGGAAAGAATAGTAGACATAATAGCAACAGACATACAAACTA
AAGAATTACAAAAACAAATTACAAAAATTCAAAATTTTCGGGTTTATTACAGGGACAGCAGAGATCCAGT
TTGGTTAATTAGCTAGCTAGGTCTTGAAAGGAGTGGGAATTGGCTCCGGTGCCCGTCAGTGGGCAGAGCG
CACATCGCCCACAGTCCCCGAGAAGTTGGGGGGAGGGGTCGGCAATTGATCCGGTGCCTAGAGAAGGTGG
CGCGGGGTAAACTGGGAAAGTGATGTCGTGTACTGGCTCCGCCTTTTTCCCGAGGGTGGGGGAGAACCGT
ATATAAGTGCAGTAGTCGCCGTGAACGTTCTTTTTCGCAACGGGTTTGCCGCCAGAACACAGGAGGCCAC
CATGGTGAGCAAGGGCGCCGAGCTGTTCACCGGCATCGTGCCCATCCTGATCGAGCTGAATGGCGATGTG
AATGGCCACAAGTTCAGCGTGAGCGGCGAGGGCGAGGGCGATGCCACCTACGGCAAGCTGACCCTGAAGT
TCATCTGCACCACCGGCAAGCTGCCTGTGCCCTGGCCCACCCTGGTGACCACCCTGAGCTACGGCGTGCA
GTGCTTCTCACGCTACCCCGATCACATGAAGCAGCACGACTTCTTCAAGAGCGCCATGCCTGAGGGCTAC
ATCCAGGAGCGCACCATCTTCTTCGAGGATGACGGCAACTACAAGTCGCGCGCCGAGGTGAAGTTCGAGG
GCGATACCCTGGTGAATCGCATCGAGCTGACCGGCACCGATTTCAAGGAGGATGGCAACATCCTGGGCAA
TAAGATGGAGTACAACTACAACGCCCACAATGTGTACATCATGACCGACAAGGCCAAGAATGGCATCAAG
GTGAACTTCAAGATCCGCCACAACATCGAGGATGGCAGCGTGCAGCTGGCCGACCACTACCAGCAGAATA
CCCCCATCGGCGATGGCCCTGTGCTGCTGCCCGATAACCACTACCTGTCCACCCAGAGCGCCCTGTCCAA
GGACCCCAACGAGAAGCGCGATCACATGATCTACTTCGGCTTCGTGACCGCCGCCGCCATCACCCACGGC
ATGGATGAGCTGTACAAGTCCGGACTCAGATCT
[288 nt withheld, positions 3604-3891]
TAGCGATCCAGTGTGCTGGAATTAATTCGCTGTCTGCGAGGGCCAGCTGTTGGGGTGAGTACTCCCTCTC
AAAAGCGGGCATGACTTCTGCGCTAAGATTGTCAGTTTCCAAAAACGAGGAGGATTTGATATTCACCTGG
CCCGCGGTGATGCCTTTGAGGGTGGCCGCGTCCATCTGGTCAGAAAAGACAATCTTTTTGTTGTCAAGCT
TGAGGTGTGGCAGGCTTGAGATCTGGCCATACACTTGAGTGACAATGACATCCACTTTGCCTTTCTCTCC
ACAGGTGTCCACTCCCAGGTCCAACTGCAGGTCGAGCATGCATCTAGGGCGGCCAATTCCGCCCCTCTCC
CCCCCCCCCCTAACGTTACTGGCCGAAGCCGCTTGGAATAAGGCCGGTGTGCGTTTGTCTATATGTTATT
TTCCACCATATTGCCGTCTTTTGGCAATGTGAGGGCCCGGAAACCTGGCCCTGTCTTCTTGACGAGCATT
CCTAGGGGTCTTTCCCCTCTCGCCAAAGGAATGCAAGGTCTGTTGAATGTCGTGAAGGAAGCAGTTCCTC
TGGAAGCTTCTTGAAGACAAACAACGTCTGTAGCGACCCTTTGCAGGCAGCGGAACCCCCCACCTGGCGA
CAGGTGCCTCTGCGGCCAAAAGCCACGTGTATAAGATACACCTGCAAAGGCGGCACAACCCCAGTGCCAC
GTTGTGAGTTGGATAGTTGTGGAAAGAGTCAAATGGCTCTCCTCAAGCGTATTCAACAAGGGGCTGAAGG
ATGCCCAGAAGGTACCCCATTGTATGGGATCTGATCTGGGGCCTCGGTGCACATGCTTTACATGTGTTTA
GTCGAGGTTAAAAAAACGTCTAGGCCCCCCGAACCACGGGGACGTGGTTTTCCTTTGAAAAACACGATGA
TAAGCTTGCCACAACCCACAAGGAGACGACCTTCCATGGCCAAGCCTTTGTCTCAAGAAGAATCCACCCT
CATTGAAAGAGCAACGGCTACAATCAACAGCATCCCCATCTCTGAAGACTACAGCGTCGCCAGCGCAGCT
CTCTCTAGCGACGGCCGCATCTTCACTGGTGTCAATGTATATCATTTTACTGGGGGACCTTGTGCAGAAC
TCGTGGTGCTGGGCACTGCTGCTGCTGCGGCAGCTGGCAACCTGACTTGTATCGTCGCGATCGGAAATGA
GAACAGGGGCATCTTGAGCCCCTGCGGACGGTGCCGACAGGTGCTTCTCGATCTGCATCCTGGGATCAAA
GCCATAGTGAAGGACAGTGATGGACAGCCGACGGCAGTTGGGATTCGTGAATTGCTGCCCTCTGGTTATG
TGTGGGAGGGCTAACGATATCAAGCTTATCGGTAATCAACCTCTGGATTACAAAATTTGTGAAAGATTGA
CTGGTATTCTTAACTATGTTGCTCCTTTTACGCTATGTGGATACGCTGCTTTAATGCCTTTGTATCATGC
TATTGCTTCCCGTATGGCTTTCATTTTCTCCTCCTTGTATAAATCCTGGTTGCTGTCTCTTTATGAGGAG
TTGTGGCCCGTTGTCAGGCAACGTGGCGTGGTGTGCACTGTGTTTGCTGACGCAACCCCCACTGGTTGGG
GCATTGCCACCACCTGTCAGCTCCTTTCCGGGACTTTCGCTTTCCCCCTCCCTATTGCCACGGCGGAACT
CATCGCCGCCTGCCTTGCCCGCTGCTGGACAGGGGCTCGGCTGTTGGGCACTGACAATTCCGTGGTGTTG
TCGGGGAAATCATCGTCCTTTCCTTGGCTGCTCGCCTGTGTTGCCACCTGGATTCTGCGCGGGACGTCCT
TCTGCTACGTCCCTTCGGCCCTCAATCCAGCGGACCTTCCTTCCCGCGGCCTGCTGCCGGCTCTGCGGCC
TCTTCCGCGTCTTCGCCTTCGCCCTCAGACGAGTCGGATCTCCCTTTGGGCCGCCTCCCCGCATCGATAC
CGTCGACCTCGAGACCTAGAAAAACATGGAGCAATCACAAGTAGCAATACAGCAGCTACCAATGCTGATT
GTGCCTGGCTAGAAGCACAAGAGGAGGAGGAGGTGGGTTTTCCAGTCACACCTCAGGTACCTTTAAGACC
AATGACTTACAAGGCAGCTGTAGATCTTAGCCACTTTTTAAAAGAAAAGGGGGGACTGGAAGGGCTAATT
CACTCCCAACGAAGACAAGATATCCTTGATCTGTGGATCTACCACACACAAGGCTACTTCCCTGATTGGC
AGAACTACACACCAGGGCCAGGGATCAGATATCCACTGACCTTTGGATGGTGCTACAAGCTAGTACCAGT
TGAGCAAGAGAAGGTAGAAGAAGCCAATGAAGGAGAGAACACCCGCTTGTTACACCCTGTGAGCCTGCAT
GGGATGGATGACCCGGAGAGAGAAGTATTAGAGTGGAGGTTTGACAGCCGCCTAGCATTTCATCACATGG
CCCGAGAGCTGCATCCGGACTGTACTGGGTCTCTCTGGTTAGACCAGATCTGAGCCTGGGAGCTCTCTGG
CTAACTAGGGAACCCACTGCTTAAGCCTCAATAAAGCTTGCCTTGAGTGCTTCAAGTAGTGTGTGCCCGT
CTGTTGTGTGACTCTGGTAACTAGAGATCCCTCAGACCCTTTTAGTCAGTGTGGAAAATCTCTAGCAGGG
CCCGTTTAAACCCGCTGATCAGCCTCGACTGTGCCTTCTAGTTGCCAGCCATCTGTTGTTTGCCCCTCCC
CCGTGCCTTCCTTGACCCTGGAAGGTGCCACTCCCACTGTCCTTTCCTAATAAAATGAGGAAATTGCATC
GCATTGTCTGAGTAGGTGTCATTCTATTCTGGGGGGTGGGGTGGGGCAGGACAGCAAGGGGGAGGATTGG
GAAGACAATAGCAGGCATGCTGGGGATGCGGTGGGCTCTATGGCTTCTGAGGCGGAAAGAACCAGCTGGG
GCTCTAGGGGGTATCCCC
[124 nt withheld, positions 6850-6973]
C
[91 nt withheld, positions 6975-7065]
A
[49 nt withheld, positions 7067-7115]
CCTTTGACGTTGGAGTCCACGTTCTTT
[37 nt withheld, positions 7143-7179]
ACCCTATCTCGGTCTATTCTTTTGATTTATAAGGGATTTTGCCGATTTCGGCCTATTGGTTAAAAAATGA
GCTGATTTAACAAAAATTTAACGCGAATTAATTCTGTGGAATGTGTGTCAGTTAGGGTGTGGAAAGTCCC
CAGGCTCCCCAGCAGGCAGAAGTATGCAAAGCATGCATCTCAATTAGTCAGCAACCAGGTGTGGAAAGTC
CCCAGGCTCCCCAGCAGGCAGAAGTATGCAAAGCATGCATCTCAATTAGTCAGCAACCATAGTCCCGCCC
CTAACTCCGCCCATCCCGCCCCTAACTCCGCCCAGTTCCGCCCATTCTCCGCCCCATGGCTGACTAATTT
TTTTTATTTATGCAGAGGCCGAGGCCGCCTCTGCCTCTGAGCTATTCCAGAAGTAGTGAGGAGGCTTTTT
TGGAGGCCTAGGCTTTTGCAAAAAGCTCCCGGGAGCTTGTATATCCATTTTCGGATCTGATCAGCACGTG
TTGACAATTAATCATCGGCATAGTATATCGGCATAGTATAATACGACAAGGTGAGGAACTAAACCATGGC
CAAGTTGACCAGTGCCGTTCCGGTGCTCACCGCGCGCGACGTCGCCGGAGCGGTCGAGTTCTGGACCGAC
CGGCTCGGGTTCTCCCGGGACTTCGTGGAGGACGACTTCGCCGGTGTGGTCCGGGACGACGTGACCCTGT
TCATCAGCGCGGTCCAGGACCAGGTGGTGCCGGACAACACCCTGGCCTGGGTGTGGGTGCGCGGCCTGGA
CGAGCTGTACGCCGAGTGGTCGGAGGTCGTGTCCACGAACTTCCGGGACGCCTCCGGGCCGGCCATGACC
GAGATCGGCGAGCAGCCGTGGGGGCGGGAGTTCGCCCTGCGCGACCCGGCCGGCAACTGCGTGCACTTCG
TGGCCGAGGAGCAGGACTGACACGTGCTACGAGATTTCGATTCCACCGCCGCCTTCTATGAAAGGTTGGG
CTTCGGAATCGTTTTCCGGGACGCCGGCTGGATGATCCTCCAGCGCGGGGATCTCATGCTGGAGTTCTTC
GCCCACCCCAACTTGTTTATTGCAGCTTATAATGGTTACAAATAAAGCAATAGCATCACAAATTTCACAA
ATAAAGCATTTTTTTCACTGCATTCTAGTTGTGGTTTGTCCAAACTCATCAATGTATCTTATCATGTCTG
TATACCGTCGACCTCTAGCTAGAGCTTGGCGTAATCATGGTCATAGCTGTTTCCTGTGTGAAATTGTTAT
CCGCTCACAATTCCACACAACATACGAGCCGGAAGCATAAAGTGTAAAGCCTGGGGTGCCTAATGAGTGA
GCTAACTCACATTAATTGCGTTGCGCTCACTGCCCGCTTTCCAGTCGGGAAACCTGTCGTGCCAGCTGCA
TTAATGAATCGGCCAACGCGCGGGGAGAGGCGGTTTGCGTATTGGGCGCTCTTCCGCTTCCTCGCTCACT
GACTCGCTGCGCTCGGTCGTTCGGCTGCGGCGAGCGGTATCAGCTCACTCAAAGGCGGTAATACGGTTAT
CCACAGAATCAGGGGATAACGCAGGAAAGAACATGTGAGCAAAAGGCCAGCAAAAGGCCAGGAACCGTAA
AAAGGCCGCGTTGCTGGCGTTTTTCCATAGGCTCCGCCCCCCTGACGAGCATCACAAAAATCGACGCTCA
AGTCAGAGGTGGCGAAACCCGACAGGACTATAAAGATACCAGGCGTTTCCCCCTGGAAGCTCCCTCGTGC
GCTCTCCTGTTCCGACCCTGCCGCTTACCGGATACCTGTCCGCCTTTCTCCCTTCGGGAAGCGTGGCGCT
TTCTCATAGCTCACGCTGTAGGTATCTCAGTTCGGTGTAGGTCGTTCGCTCCAAGCTGGGCTGTGTGCAC
GAACCCCCCGTTCAGCCCGACCGCTGCGCCTTATCCGGTAACTATCGTCTTGAGTCCAACCCGGTAAGAC
ACGACTTATCGCCACTGGCAGCAGCCACTGGTAACAGGATTAGCAGAGCGAGGTATGTAGGCGGTGCTAC
AGAGTTCTTGAAGTGGTGGCCTAACTACGGCTACACTAGAAGAACAGTATTTGGTATCTGCGCTCTGCTG
AAGCCAGTTACCTTCGGAAAAAGAGTTGGTAGCTCTTGATCCGGCAAACAAACCACCGCTGGTAGCGGTG
GTTTTTTTGTTTGCAAGCAGCAGATTACGCGCAGAAAAAAAGGATCTCAAGAAGATCCTTTGATCTTTTC
TACGGGGTCTGACGCTCAGTGGAACGAAAACTCACGTTAAGGGATTTTGGTCATGAGATTATCAAAAAGG
ATCTTCACCTAGATCCTTTTAAATTAAAAATGAAGTTTTAAATCAATCTAAAGTATATATGAGTAAACTT
GGTCTGACAGTTACCAATGCTTAATCAGTGAGGCACCTATCTCAGCGATCTGTCTATTTCGTTCATCCAT
AGTTGCCTGACTCCCCGTCGTGTAGATAACTACGATACGGGAGGGCTTACCATCTGGCCCCAGTGCTGCA
ATGATACCGCGAGACCCACGCTCACCGGCTCCAGATTTATCAGCAATAAACCAGCCAGCCGGAAGGGCCG
AGCGCAGAAGTGGTCCTGCAACTTTATCCGCCTCCATCCAGTCTATTAATTGTTGCCGGGAAGCTAGAGT
AAGTAGTTCGCCAGTTAATAGTTTGCGCAACGTTGTTGCCATTGCTACAGGCATCGTGGTGTCACGCTCG
TCGTTTGGTATGGCTTCATTCAGCTCCGGTTCCCAACGATCAAGGCGAGTTACATGATCCCCCATGTTGT
GCAAAAAAGCGGTTAGCTCCTTCGGTCCTCCGATCGTTGTCAGAAGTAAGTTGGCCGCAGTGTTATCACT
CATGGTTATGGCAGCACTGCATAATTCTCTTACTGTCATGCCATCCGTAAGATGCTTTTCTGTGACTGGT
GAGTACTCAACCAAGTCATTCTGAGAATAGTGTATGCGGCGACCGAGTTGCTCTTGCCCGGCGTCAATAC
GGGATAATACCGCGCCACATAGCAGAACTTTAAAAGTGCTCATCATTGGAAAACGTTCTTCGGGGCGAAA
ACTCTCAAGGATCTTACCGCTGTTGAGATCCAGTTCGATGTAACCCACTCGTGCACCCAACTGATCTTCA
GCATCTTTTACTTTCACCAGCGTTTCTGGGTGAGCAAAAACAGGAAGGCAAAATGCCGCAAAAAAGGGAA
TAAGGGCGACACGGAAATGTTGAATACTCATACTCTTCCTTTTTCAATATTATTGAAGCATTTATCAGGG
TTATTGTCTCATGAGCGGATACATATTTGAATGTATTTAGAAAAATAAACAAATAGGGGTTCCGCGCACA
TTTCCCCGAAAAGTGCCACCTGA
Features (pLannotate 1.2.2; 35 found; start..end, strand, type, name):
     32..84      -  misc_feature   bom (fragment): basis of mobility region from pBR322
    239..618     +  enhancer       CMV enhancer: human cytomegalovirus immediate early enhancer
    619..818     +  promoter       CMV promoter: human cytomegalovirus (CMV) immediate early promoter
    836..1016    +  LTR            5' LTR (truncated): truncated 5' long terminal repeat (LTR) from HIV-1
   1063..1188    +  misc_feature   HIV-1 Ψ: packaging signal of human immunodeficiency virus type 1
   1172..1535    +  CDS            HIV-1 gag (fragment): gag protein from human immunodeficiency virus 1; gag
   1681..1914    +  misc_feature   RRE: The Rev response element (RRE) of HIV-1 allows for Rev-dependent mRNA export from the nucleus to the cytoplasm.
   2291..2391    +  CDS            Rev (fragment): human immunodeficiency virus 1 (HIV-1) Rev protein; rev; enhances nuclear export of unspliced and incompletely spliced viral mRNAs
   2441..2558    +  misc_feature   cPPT/CTS: central polypurine tract and central termination sequence of HIV-1
   2607..2625    +  CDS            small t antigen (fragment): SV40 (simian virus 40) small t antigen
   2651..2862    +  promoter       EF-1α core promoter: core promoter for human elongation factor EF-1α
   2872..3588    +  CDS            AcGFP1: AcGFP1 is a basic (constitutively fluorescent) green fluorescent protein, derived from Aequorea coerulescens.
   3604..3894    +  CDS            Sec61β (sequence partly withheld): human Sec61β subunit of the translocon in the endoplasmic reticulum; SEC61B
   3946..4175    +  intron         chimeric intron: chimera between introns from adenovirus and immunoglobulin heavy chain genes
   4342..4804    +  misc_feature   IRES: internal ribosome entry site (IRES) of the encephalomyocarditis virus (EMCV)
   4837..5235    +  CDS            BSD: blasticidin S deaminase; Aspergillus terreus BSD; confers resistance to blasticidin
   5236..5252    +  misc_feature   MCS (fragment): pBluescript multiple cloning site
   5255..5843    +  misc_feature   WPRE: woodchuck hepatitis virus posttranscriptional regulatory element
   5780..6361    +  CDS            nef (fragment): NEF_HV1H2 - Experimental evidence at protein level: Swiss-Prot protein existence level 1. Extracellular Nef protein targets CD4(+) T-lymphocytes for apoptosis by interacting with CXCR4 surface receptors. From Human immunodeficiency virus type 1 group M subtype B (isolate HXB2) (HIV-1).
   6368..6548    +  LTR            5' LTR (truncated): truncated 5' long terminal repeat (LTR) from HIV-1
   6580..6804    +  polyA_signal   bGH poly(A) signal: bovine growth hormone polyadenylation signal
   6808..6829    +  promoter       SV40 promoter (fragment): SV40 enhancer and early promoter
   6850..7278    +  rep_origin     f1 ori (sequence partly withheld): f1 bacteriophage origin of replication; arrow indicates direction of (+) strand synthesis
   7292..7621    +  promoter       SV40 promoter: SV40 enhancer and early promoter
   7669..7716    +  promoter       EM7 promoter: synthetic bacterial promoter&nbsp
   7735..8109    +  CDS            BleoR: antibiotic-binding protein; Sh ble from Streptoalloteichus hindustanus; confers resistance to bleomycin, phleomycin, and Zeocin™
   8119..8244    +  CDS            ble (fragment): BLE_KLEPN - Experimental evidence at protein level: Swiss-Prot protein existence level 1. Binding protein with a strong affinity to the bleomycin family of antibiotics. Binds to CL990; an antimitotic-antibiotic compound. From Klebsiella pneumoniae.
   8239..8360    +  polyA_signal   SV40 poly(A) signal: SV40 polyadenylation signal
   8433..8449    -  protein_bind   lac operator: The lac repressor binds to the lac operator to inhibit transcription in E. coli. This inhibition can be relieved by adding lactose or isopropyl-β-D-thiogalactopyranoside (IPTG). lac repressor encoded by lacI
   8457..8487    -  promoter       lac promoter: promoter for the E. coli lac operon
   8502..8523    -  protein_bind   CAP binding site: CAP binding activates transcription in the presence of cAMP. E. coli catabolite activator protein
   8536..8628    -  CDS            lacI (fragment): lac repressor; lacI; The lac repressor binds to the lac operator to inhibit transcription in E. coli. This inhibition can be relieved by adding lactose or isopropyl-β-D-thiogalactopyranoside (IPTG).
   8811..9399    -  rep_origin     ori: high-copy-number ColE1/pMB1/pBR322/pUC origin of replication
   9570..10430   -  CDS            AmpR: β-lactamase; bla; confers resistance to ampicillin, carbenicillin, and related antibiotics
  10431..10535   -  promoter       AmpR promoter: bla
