[The description below was written by a language model from this plasmid's Addgene catalogue record and pLannotate feature annotations shown in this document.]
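Description:
Lenti-AcGFP-Sec61-IRES-Blast is an HIV-1-derived lentiviral transfer plasmid built on the pLV-CMV-EF1a-IRES-Blast backbone, intended for stable integration and constitutive expression of an endoplasmic reticulum marker in mammalian cells. It is maintained in E. coli through a high-copy ColE1/pUC-type origin with ampicillin resistance (bla), and also carries an f1 origin. Outside the viral region the backbone contains an SV40/EM7-driven bleomycin/Zeocin resistance cassette with an SV40 poly(A) signal, although the catalogue lists only blasticidin as the mammalian selection marker.

The viral genome is transcribed in packaging cells from a CMV enhancer/promoter fused to a truncated 5' LTR, a chimeric arrangement that generally removes the need for Tat. It is followed by the Ψ packaging signal with a gag fragment, the Rev response element for nuclear export of the unspliced RNA, and the cPPT/CTS, which aids nuclear import of the reverse-transcribed genome. The 3' end is annotated as a truncated LTR preceded by a nef fragment and followed by a bGH poly(A) signal.

Within the provirus, an EF-1α core promoter drives AcGFP1, a green fluorescent protein from Aequorea coerulescens, placed upstream of human Sec61β (SEC61B), a translocon subunit that anchors the fusion at the ER membrane. Downstream, a chimeric intron and an EMCV IRES allow blasticidin S deaminase to be translated from the same transcript, so drug-resistant cells should also express the fusion. A WPRE enhances transcript stability and expression. The construct is suited to generating cell lines with a fluorescently labelled ER. The associated publication concerns Salmonella-based delivery of binding proteins to the cytosol, but the record does not state how this plasmid was used there.
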