Addgene plasmid #154009: Lenti-AcGFP-Sec61-IRES-Blast
Purpose: Lentiviral vector plasmid for integration and constitutive expression of AcGFP fused to Sec61 in mammalian cells – gift from D. Gerlich (IMBA, Vienna)
Depositing lab: Josef Penninger. Depositing organization: University of British Columbia. Publication: Salmonella-based platform for efficient delivery of functional binding proteins to the cytosol. Chabloz A, Schaefer JV, Kozieradzki I, Cronin SJF, Strebinger D, Macaluso F, Wald J, Rabbitts TH, Pluckthun A, Marlovits TC, Penninger JM. Commun Biol. 2020 Jul 3;3(1):342. doi: 10.1038/s42003-020-1072-4. PubMed 32620833.
Backbone
  Vector backbone: pLV-CMV-EF1a-IRES-Blast
  Vector type: Mammalian Expression, Lentiviral
  Selectable markers: Blasticidin
Growth in bacteria
  Bacterial resistance: Ampicillin, 100 μg/mL
  Growth temperature: 37°C
  Growth strain: NEB Stable
  Copy number: High Copy
Gene/Insert
  Gene/Insert name: acGFP-Sec61
  Species: H. sapiens (human)
  Entrez Gene: SEC61B
Resource information
  A portion of this plasmid was derived from a plasmid made by: This plasmid was generously provided by Matthias Samwer from the lab of Daniel Gerlich at the Institute of Molecular Biotechnology (IMBA) in Vienna Austria.
Terms and licenses: Academic/Nonprofit Terms; Industry Terms: Not Available to Industry
How to cite: Lenti-AcGFP-Sec61-IRES-Blast was a gift from Josef Penninger (Addgene plasmid # 154009 ; http://n2t.net/addgene:154009 ; RRID:Addgene_154009)
